>Addgene plasmid #112611 | pOP5GT | depositor full sequence | sequence record 212074 | Full Sequence
TAATACGACTCACTATAGGGAATTGTGAGCGGATAACAATTCCTCTAGAAATAATTTTGTTTAACTTTAA
GAAGGAGATATATCCATGAATGGATCTCATCACCATCACCATCACCATCACACTAGTAGCAATTCCATGT
CCCCTATACTAGGTTATTGGAAAATTAAGGGCCTTGTGCAACCCACTCGACTTCTTTTGGAATATCTTGA
AGAAAAATATGAAGAGCATTTGTATGAGCGCGATGAAGGTGATAAATGGCGAAACAAAAAGTTTGAATTG
GGTTTGGAGTTTCCCAATCTTCCTTATTATATTGATGGTGATGTTAAATTAACACAGTCTATGGCCATCA
TACGTTATATAGCTGACAAGCACAACATGTTGGGTGGTTGTCCAAAAGAGCGTGCAGAGATTTCAATGCT
TGAAGGAGCGGTTTTGGATATTAGATACGGTGTTTCGAGAATTGCATATAGTAAAGACTTTGAAACTCTC
AAAGTTGATTTTCTTAGCAAGCTACCTGAAATGCTGAAAATGTTCGAAGATCGTTTATGTCATAAAACAT
ATTTAAATGGTGATCATGTAACCCATCCTGACTTCATGTTGTATGACGCTCTTGATGTTGTTTTATACAT
GGACCCAATGTGCCTGGATGCGTTCCCAAAATTAGTTTGTTTTAAAAAACGTATTGAAGCTATCCCACAA
ATTGATAAGTACTTGAAATCCAGCAAGTATATAGCATGGCCTTTGCAGGGCTGGCAAGCCACGTTTGGTG
GTGGCGACCATCCTCCAACCGGTAGTGGCACCAGTGGGTCGACAGAAAACCTGTACTTCCAGGGATCCAT
GGAATTCGCGGCCGCCCTAGGCTCGAGCGGACTGAATGACATTTTCGAAGCACAGAAGATCGAATGGCAT
GAAGCCTAAGCTTGAGTATTCTATAGTGTCACCTAAATCCCAGCTTGATCCGGCTGCTAACAAAGCCCGA
AAGGAAGCTGAGTTGGCTGCTGCCACCGCTGAGCAATAACTAGCATAACCCCTTGGGGCCTCTAAACGGG
TCTTGAGGGGTTTTTTGCTGAAAGGAGGAACTATATCCGGATAACCTGGCGTAATAGCGAAGAGGCCCGC
ACCGATCGCCCTTCCCAACAGTTGCGCAGCCTGAATGGCGAATGGAAATTGTAAGCGTTAATATTTTGTT
AAAATTCGCGTTAAATTTTTGTTAAATCAGCTCATTTTTTAACCAATAGGCCGAAATCGGCAAAATCCCT
TATAAATCAAAAGAATAGACCGAGATAGGGT
[37 nt withheld, positions 1292-1328]
AAAGAACGTGGACTCCAACGTCAAAGG
[32 nt withheld, positions 1356-1387]
AGCTTGCATGCCTGCAGGTCGGAAGCATAAAGTGTAAAGCCTGGGGTGCCTAATGAGTGAGCTAACTTAC
ATTAATTGCGTTGCGCTCACTGCCCGCTTTCCAGTCGGGAAACCTGTCGTGCCAGCTGCATTAATGAATC
GGCCAACGCGCGGGGAGAGGCGGTTTGCGTATTGGGCGCCAGGGTGGTTTTTCTTTTCACCAGTGAGACG
GGCAACAGCTGATTGCCCTTCACCGCCTGGCCCTGAGAGAGTTGCAGCAAGCGGTCCACGCTGGTTTGCC
CCAGCAGGCGAAAATCCTGTTTGATGGTGGTTGACGGCGGGATATAACATGAGCTGTCTTCGGTATCGTC
GTATCCCACTACCGAGATATCCGCACCAACGCGCAGCCCGGACTCGGTAATGGCGCGCATTGCGCCCAGC
GCCATCTGATCGTTGGCAACCAGCATCGCAGTGGGAACGATGCCCTCATTCAGCATTTGCATGGTTTGTT
GAAAACCGGACATGGCACTCCAGTCGCCTTCCCGTTCCGCTATCGGCTGAATTTGATTGCGAGTGAGATA
TTTATGCCAGCCAGCCAGACGCAGACGCGCCGAGACAGAACTTAATGGGCCCGCTAACAGCGCGATTTGC
TGGTGACCCAATGCGACCAGATGCTCCACGCCCAGTCGCGTACCGTCTTCATGGGAGAAAATAATACTGT
TGATGGGTGTCTGGTCAGAGACATCAAGAAATAACGCCGGAACATTAGTGCAGGCAGCTTCCACAGCAAT
GGCATCCTGGTCATCCAGCGGATAGTTAATGATCAGCCCACTGACGCGTTGCGCGAGAAGATTGTGCACC
GCCGCTTTACAGGCTTCGACGCCGCTTCGTTCTACCATCGACACCACCACGCTGGCACCCAGTTGATCGG
CGCGAGATTTAATCGCCGCGACAATTTGCGACGGCGCGTGCAGGGCCAGACTGGAGGTGGCAACGCCAAT
CAGCAACGACTGTTTGCCCGCCAGTTGTTGTGCCACGCGGTTGGGAATGTAATTCAGCTCCGCCATCGCC
GCTTCCACTTTTTCCCGCGTTTTCGCAGAAACGTGGCTGGCCTGGTTCACCACGCGGGAAACGGTCTGAT
AAGAGACACCGGCATACTCTGCGACATCGTATAACGTTACTGGTTTCACATTCACCACCCTGAATTGACT
CTCTTCCGGGCGCTATCATGCCATACCGCGAAAGGTTTTGCACCATTCGATGGTGTCGGGTACCGAGCTC
GAATT
[32 nt withheld, positions 2653-2684]
CGGTCGAGGTGCCGTAAAGCT
[56 nt withheld, positions 2706-2761]
G
[124 nt withheld, positions 2763-2886]
CGCCTGATGCGGTATTTTCTCCTTACGCATCTGTGCGGTATTTCACACCGCATATGGTGCACTCTCAGTA
CAATCTGCTCTGATGCCGCATAGTTAAGCCAGCCCCGACACCCGCCAACACCCGCTGACGCGCCCTGACG
GGCTTGTCTGCTCCCGGCATCCGCTTACAGACAAGCTGTGACCGTCTCCGGGAGCTGCATGTGTCAGAGG
TTTTCACCGTCATCACCGAAACGCGCGAGACGAAAGGGCCTCGTGATACGCCTATTTTTATAGGTTAATG
TCATGATAATAATGGTTTCTTAGACGTCAGGTGGCACTTTTCGGGGAAATGTGCGCGGAACCCCTATTTG
TTTATTTTTCTAAATACATTCAAATATGTATCCGCTCATGAGACAATAACCCTGATAAATGCTTCAATAA
TATTGAAAAAGGAAGAGTATGAGTATTCAACATTTCCGTGTCGCCCTTATTCCCTTTTTTGCGGCATTTT
GCCTTCCTGTTTTTGCTCACCCAGAAACGCTGGTGAAAGTAAAAGATGCTGAAGATCAGTTGGGTGCACG
AGTGGGTTACATCGAACTGGATCTCAACAGCGGTAAGATCCTTGAGAGTTTTCGCCCCGAAGAACGTTTT
CCAATGATGAGCACTTTTAAAGTTCTGCTATGTCATACACTATTATCCCGTATTGACGCCGGGCAAGAGC
AACTCGGTCGCCGGGCGCGGTATTCTCAGAATGACTTGGTTGAGTACTCACCAGTCACAGAAAAGCATCT
TACGGATGGCATGACAGTAAGAGAATTATGCAGTGCTGCCATAACCATGAGTGATAACACTGCGGCCAAC
TTACTTCTGACAACGATCGGAGGACCGAAGGAGCTAACCGCTTTTTTGCACAACATGGGGGATCATGTAA
CTCGCCTTGATCGTTGGGAACCGGAGCTGAATGAAGCCATACCAAACGACGAGCGTGACACCACGATGCC
TGTAGCAATGGCAACAACGTTGCGCAAACTATTAACTGGCGAACTACTTACTCTAGCTTCCCGGCAACAA
TTAATAGACTGGATGGAGGCGGATAAAGTTGCAGGACCACTTCTGCGCTCGGCCCTTCCGGCTGGCTGGT
TTATTGCTGATAAATCTGGAGCCGGTGAGCGTGGGTCTCGCGGTATCATTGCAGCACTGGGGCCAGATGG
TAAGCCCTCCCGTATCGTAGTTATCTACACGACGGGGAGTCAGGCAACTATGGATGAACGAAATAGACAG
ATCGCTGAGATAGGTGCCTCACTGATTAAGCATTGGTAACTGTCAGACCAAGTTTACTCATATATACTTT
AGATTGATTTAAAACTTCATTTTTAATTTAAAAGGATCTAGGTGAAGATCCTTTTTGATAATCTCATGAC
CAAAATCCCTTAACGTGAGTTTTCGTTCCACTGAGCGTCAGACCCCGTAGAAAAGATCAAAGGATCTTCT
TGAGATCCTTTTTTTCTGCGCGTAATCTGCTGCTTGCAAACAAAAAAACCACCGCTACCAGCGGTGGTTT
GTTTGCCGGATCAAGAGCTACCAACTCTTTTTCCGAAGGTAACTGGCTTCAGCAGAGCGCAGATACCAAA
TACTGTCCTTCTAGTGTAGCCGTAGTTAGGCCACCACTTCAAGAACTCTGTAGCACCGCCTACATACCTC
GCTCTGCTAATCCTGTTACCAGTGGCTGCTGCCAGTGGCGATAAGTCGTGTCTTACCGGGTTGGACTCAA
GACGATAGTTACCGGATAAGGCGCAGCGGTCGGGCTGAACGGGGGGTTCGTGCACACAGCCCAGCTTGGA
GCGAACGACCTACACCGAACTGAGATACCTACAGCGTGAGCTATGAGAAAGCGCCACGCTTCCCGAAGGG
AGAAAGGCGGACAGGTATCCGGTAAGCGGCAGGGTCGGAACAGGAGAGCGCACGAGGGAGCTTCCAGGGG
GAAACGCCTGGTATCTTTATAGTCCTGTCGGGTTTCGCCACCTCTGACTTGAGCGTCGATTTTTGTGATG
CTCGTCAGGGGGGCGGAGCCTATGGAAAAACGCCAGCAACGCGGCCTTTTTACGGTTCCTGGCCTTTTGC
TGGCCTTTTGCTCACATGTTCTTTCCTGCGTTATCCCCTGATTCTGTGGATAACCGTATTACCGCCTTTG
AGTGAGCTGATACCGCTCGCCGCAGCCGAACGACCGAGCGCAGCGAGTCAGTGAGCGAGGAAGCGGAAGA
GCGCCCAATACGCAAACCGCCTCTCCCCGCGCGTTGGCCGATTCATTAATGCAGCTGAT
Features (pLannotate 1.2.2; 24 found; start..end, strand, type, name):
      1..19      +  promoter       T7 promoter: promoter for bacteriophage T7 RNA polymerase
     19..43      +  protein_bind   lac operator: The lac repressor binds to the lac operator to inhibit transcription in E. coli. This inhibition can be relieved by adding lactose or isopropyl-β-D-thiogalactopyranoside (IPTG). lac repressor encoded by lacI
     56..78      +  RBS            RBS: efficient ribosome binding site from bacteriophage T7 gene 10 (Olins and Rangwala, 1989)
     98..118     +  CDS            7xHis: 6xHis affinity tag
    137..788     +  CDS            GST (fragment): glutathione S-transferase from Schistosoma japonicum
    815..833     +  CDS            TEV site (fragment): tobacco etch virus (TEV) protease recognition and cleavage site
    930..948     -  promoter       SP6 promoter: promoter for bacteriophage SP6 RNA polymerase
    963..1012    +  CDS            SET1 (fragment): solubility-enhancement tag derived from T7 phage gene 10B
   1020..1067    +  terminator     T7 terminator: transcription terminator for bacteriophage T7 RNA polymerase
   1096..1162    +  CDS            lacZα (fragment): LacZα fragment of β-galactosidase; lacZ fragment
   1166..1387    -  rep_origin     M13 ori (fragment) (sequence partly withheld): M13 bacteriophage origin of replication; arrow indicates direction of (+) strand synthesis
   1388..1408    -  misc_feature   MCS (fragment): pUC18/19 multiple cloning site
   1407..1425    -  promoter       lac UV5 promoter (fragment): E. coli lac promoter with an "up" mutation
   1440..1461    -  protein_bind   CAP binding site: CAP binding activates transcription in the presence of cAMP. E. coli catabolite activator protein
   1474..2556    -  CDS            lacI: lac repressor; lacI; The lac repressor binds to the lac operator to inhibit transcription in E. coli. This inhibition can be relieved by adding lactose or isopropyl-β-D-thiogalactopyranoside (IPTG).
   2557..2634    -  promoter       lacIq promoter: lacI (mutant); In the lacIq allele, a single base change in the promoter boosts expression of the lacI gene about 10-fold.
   2634..2652    -  misc_feature   MCS (fragment): pUC18/19 multiple cloning site
   2653..2886    -  rep_origin     f1 ori (fragment) (sequence partly withheld): f1 bacteriophage origin of replication; arrow indicates direction of (+) strand synthesis
   2889..2988    -  misc_feature   bom (fragment): basis of mobility region from pBR322
   3090..3125    -  CDS            rop (fragment): Rop protein, which maintains plasmids at low copy number; rop
   3220..3324    +  promoter       AmpR promoter: bla
   3325..4185    +  CDS            AmpR: β-lactamase; bla; confers resistance to ampicillin, carbenicillin, and related antibiotics
   4356..4944    +  rep_origin     ori: high-copy-number ColE1/pMB1/pBR322/pUC origin of replication
   5127..5183    +  CDS            lacI (fragment): lac repressor; lacI; The lac repressor binds to the lac operator to inhibit transcription in E. coli. This inhibition can be relieved by adding lactose or isopropyl-β-D-thiogalactopyranoside (IPTG).
