>Addgene plasmid #112611 | pOP5GT | addgene full sequence | sequence record 220247 | Addgene NGS Result
CGCGTTGGCCGATTCATTAATGCAGCTGATTAATACGACTCACTATAGGGAATTGTGAGCGGATAACAAT
TCCTCTAGAAATAATTTTGTTTAACTTTAAGAAGGAGATATATCCATGAATGGATCTCATCACCATCACC
ATCACCATCACACTAGTAGCAATTCCATGTCCCCTATACTAGGTTATTGGAAAATTAAGGGCCTTGTGCA
ACCCACTCGACTTCTTTTGGAATATCTTGAAGAAAAATATGAAGAGCATTTGTATGAGCGCGATGAAGGT
GATAAATGGCGAAACAAAAAGTTTGAATTGGGTTTGGAGTTTCCCAATCTTCCTTATTATATTGATGGTG
ATGTTAAATTAACACAGTCTATGGCCATCATACGTTATATAGCTGACAAGCACAACATGTTGGGTGGTTG
TCCAAAAGAGCGTGCAGAGATTTCAATGCTTGAAGGAGCGGTTTTGGATATTAGATACGGTGTTTCGAGA
ATTGCATATAGTAAAGACTTTGAAACTCTCAAAGTTGATTTTCTTAGCAAGCTACCTGAAATGCTGAAAA
TGTTCGAAGATCGTTTATGTCATAAAACATATTTAAATGGTGATCATGTAACCCATCCTGACTTCATGTT
GTATGACGCTCTTGATGTTGTTTTATACATGGACCCAATGTGCCTGGATGCGTTCCCAAAATTAGTTTGT
TTTAAAAAACGTATTGAAGCTATCCCACAAATTGATAAGTACTTGAAATCCAGCAAGTATATAGCATGGC
CTTTGCAGGGCTGGCAAGCCACGTTTGGTGGTGGCGACCATCCTCCAACCGGTAGTGGCACCAGTGGGTC
GACAGAAAACCTGTACTTCCAGGGATCCATGGAATTCGCGGCCGCCCTAGGCTCGAGCGGACTGAATGAC
ATTTTCGAAGCACAGAAGATCGAATGGCATGAAGCCTAAGCTTGAGTATTCTATAGTGTCACCTAAATCC
CAGCTTGATCCGGCTGCTAACAAAGCCCGAAAGGAAGCTGAGTTGGCTGCTGCCACCGCTGAGCAATAAC
TAGCATAACCCCTTGGGGCCTCTAAACGGGTCTTGAGGGGTTTTTTGCTGAAAGGAGGAACTATATCCGG
ATAACCTGGCGTAATAGCGAAGAGGCCCGCACCGATCGCCCTTCCCAACAGTTGCGCAGCCTGAATGGCG
AATGGAAATTGTAAGCGTTAATATTTTGTTAAAATTCGCGTTAAATTTTTGTTAAATCAGCTCATTTTTT
AACCAATAGGCCGAAATCGGCAAAATCCCTTATAAATCAAAAGAATAGACCGAGATAGGGT
[37 nt withheld, positions 1322-1358]
AAAGAACGTGGACTCCAACGTCAAAGG
[32 nt withheld, positions 1386-1417]
AGCTTGCATGCCTGCAGGTCGGAAGCATAAAGTGTAAAGCCTGGGGTGCCTAATGAGTGAGCTAACTTAC
ATTAATTGCGTTGCGCTCACTGCCCGCTTTCCAGTCGGGAAACCTGTCGTGCCAGCTGCATTAATGAATC
GGCCAACGCGCGGGGAGAGGCGGTTTGCGTATTGGGCGCCAGGGTGGTTTTTCTTTTCACCAGTGAGACG
GGCAACAGCTGATTGCCCTTCACCGCCTGGCCCTGAGAGAGTTGCAGCAAGCGGTCCACGCTGGTTTGCC
CCAGCAGGCGAAAATCCTGTTTGATGGTGGTTAACGGCGGGATATAACATGAGCTGTCTTCGGTATCGTC
GTATCCCACTACCGAGATATCCGCACCAACGCGCAGCCCGGACTCGGTAATGGCGCGCATTGCGCCCAGC
GCCATCTGATCGTTGGCAACCAGCATCGCAGTGGGAACGATGCCCTCATTCAGCATTTGCATGGTTTGTT
GAAAACCGGACATGGCACTCCAGTCGCCTTCCCGTTCCGCTATCGGCTGAATTTGATTGCGAGTGAGATA
TTTATGCCAGCCAGCCAGACGCAGACGCGCCGAGACAGAACTTAATGGGCCCGCTAACAGCGCGATTTGC
TGGTGACCCAATGCGACCAGATGCTCCACGCCCAGTCGCGTACCGTCTTCATGGGAGAAAATAATACTGT
TGATGGGTGTCTGGTCAGAGACATCAAGAAATAACGCCGGAACATTAGTGCAGGCAGCTTCCACAGCAAT
GGCATCCTGGTCATCCAGCGGATAGTTAATGATCAGCCCACTGACGCGTTGCGCGAGAAGATTGTGCACC
GCCGCTTTACAGGCTTCGACGCCGCTTCGTTCTACCATCGACACCACCACGCTGGCACCCAGTTGATCGG
CGCGAGATTTAATCGCCGCGACAATTTGCGACGGCGCGTGCAGGGCCAGACTGGAGGTGGCAACGCCAAT
CAGCAACGACTGTTTGCCCGCCAGTTGTTGTGCCACGCGGTTGGGAATGTAATTCAGCTCCGCCATCGCC
GCTTCCACTTTTTCCCGCGTTTTCGCAGAAACGTGGCTGGCCTGGTTCACCACGCGGGAAACGGTCTGAT
AAGAGACACCGGCATACTCTGCGACATCGTATAACGTTACTGGTTTCACATTCACCACCCTGAATTGACT
CTCTTCCGGGCGCTATCATGCCATACCGCGAAAGGTTTTGCACCATTCGATGGTGTCGGGTACCGAGCTC
GAATTGTGAACCATCACCCT
[91 nt withheld, positions 2698-2788]
G
[124 nt withheld, positions 2790-2913]
CCTGATGCGGTATTTTCTCCTTACGCATCTGTGCGGTATTTCACACCGCATATGGTGCACTCTCAGTACA
ATCTGCTCTGATGCCGCATAGTTAAGCCAGCCCCGACACCCGCCAACACCCGCTGACGCGCCCTGACGGG
CTTGTCTGCTCCCGGCATCCGCTTACAGACAAGCTGTGACCGTCTCCGGGAGCTGCATGTGTCAGAGGTT
TTCACCGTCATCACCGAAACGCGCGAGACGAAAGGGCCTCGTGATACGCCTATTTTTATAGGTTAATGTC
ATGATAATAATGGTTTCTTAGACGTCAGGTGGCACTTTTCGGGGAAATGTGCGCGGAACCCCTATTTGTT
TATTTTTCTAAATACATTCAAATATGTATCCGCTCATGAGACAATAACCCTGATAAATGCTTCAATAATA
TTGAAAAAGGAAGAGTATGAGTATTCAACATTTCCGTGTCGCCCTTATTCCCTTTTTTGCGGCATTTTGC
CTTCCTGTTTTTGCTCACCCAGAAACGCTGGTGAAAGTAAAAGATGCTGAAGATCAGTTGGGTGCACGAG
TGGGTTACATCGAACTGGATCTCAACAGCGGTAAGATCCTTGAGAGTTTTCGCCCCGAAGAACGTTTTCC
AATGATGAGCACTTTTAAAGTTCTGCTATGTGGCGCGGTATTATCCCGTATTGACGCCGGGCAAGAGCAA
CTCGGTCGCCGCATACACTATTCTCAGAATGACTTGGTTGAGTACTCACCAGTCACAGAAAAGCATCTTA
CGGATGGCATGACAGTAAGAGAATTATGCAGTGCTGCCATAACCATGAGTGATAACACTGCGGCCAACTT
ACTTCTGACAACGATCGGAGGACCGAAGGAGCTAACCGCTTTTTTGCACAACATGGGGGATCATGTAACT
CGCCTTGATCGTTGGGAACCGGAGCTGAATGAAGCCATACCAAACGACGAGCGTGACACCACGATGCCTG
TAGCAATGGCAACAACGTTGCGCAAACTATTAACTGGCGAACTACTTACTCTAGCTTCCCGGCAACAATT
AATAGACTGGATGGAGGCGGATAAAGTTGCAGGACCACTTCTGCGCTCGGCCCTTCCGGCTGGCTGGTTT
ATTGCTGATAAATCTGGAGCCGGTGAGCGTGGGTCTCGCGGTATCATTGCAGCACTGGGGCCAGATGGTA
AGCCCTCCCGTATCGTAGTTATCTACACGACGGGGAGTCAGGCAACTATGGATGAACGAAATAGACAGAT
CGCTGAGATAGGTGCCTCACTGATTAAGCATTGGTAACTGTCAGACCAAGTTTACTCATATATACTTTAG
ATTGATTTAAAACTTCATTTTTAATTTAAAAGGATCTAGGTGAAGATCCTTTTTGATAATCTCATGACCA
AAATCCCTTAACGTGAGTTTTCGTTCCACTGAGCGTCAGACCCCGTAGAAAAGATCAAAGGATCTTCTTG
AGATCCTTTTTTTCTGCGCGTAATCTGCTGCTTGCAAACAAAAAAACCACCGCTACCAGCGGTGGTTTGT
TTGCCGGATCAAGAGCTACCAACTCTTTTTCCGAAGGTAACTGGCTTCAGCAGAGCGCAGATACCAAATA
CTGTTCTTCTAGTGTAGCCGTAGTTAGGCCACCACTTCAAGAACTCTGTAGCACCGCCTACATACCTCGC
TCTGCTAATCCTGTTACCAGTGGCTGCTGCCAGTGGCGATAAGTCGTGTCTTACCGGGTTGGACTCAAGA
CGATAGTTACCGGATAAGGCGCAGCGGTCGGGCTGAACGGGGGGTTCGTGCACACAGCCCAGCTTGGAGC
GAACGACCTACACCGAACTGAGATACCTACAGCGTGAGCTATGAGAAAGCGCCACGCTTCCCGAAGGGAG
AAAGGCGGACAGGTATCCGGTAAGCGGCAGGGTCGGAACAGGAGAGCGCACGAGGGAGCTTCCAGGGGGA
AACGCCTGGTATCTTTATAGTCCTGTCGGGTTTCGCCACCTCTGACTTGAGCGTCGATTTTTGTGATGCT
CGTCAGGGGGGCGGAGCCTATGGAAAAACGCCAGCAACGCGGCCTTTTTACGGTTCCTGGCCTTTTGCTG
GCCTTTTGCTCACATGTTCTTTCCTGCGTTATCCCCTGATTCTGTGGATAACCGTATTACCGCCTTTGAG
TGAGCTGATACCGCTCGCCGCAGCCGAACGACCGAGCGCAGCGAGTCAGTGAGCGAGGAAGCGGAAGAGC
GCCCAATACGCAAACCGCCTCTCCCCG
Features (pLannotate 1.2.2; 24 found; start..end, strand, type, name):
     31..49      +  promoter       T7 promoter: promoter for bacteriophage T7 RNA polymerase
     49..73      +  protein_bind   lac operator: The lac repressor binds to the lac operator to inhibit transcription in E. coli. This inhibition can be relieved by adding lactose or isopropyl-β-D-thiogalactopyranoside (IPTG). lac repressor encoded by lacI
     86..108     +  RBS            RBS: efficient ribosome binding site from bacteriophage T7 gene 10 (Olins and Rangwala, 1989)
    128..148     +  CDS            7xHis: 6xHis affinity tag
    167..818     +  CDS            GST (fragment): glutathione S-transferase from Schistosoma japonicum
    845..863     +  CDS            TEV site (fragment): tobacco etch virus (TEV) protease recognition and cleavage site
    960..978     -  promoter       SP6 promoter: promoter for bacteriophage SP6 RNA polymerase
    993..1042    +  CDS            SET1 (fragment): solubility-enhancement tag derived from T7 phage gene 10B
   1050..1097    +  terminator     T7 terminator: transcription terminator for bacteriophage T7 RNA polymerase
   1126..1192    +  CDS            lacZα (fragment): LacZα fragment of β-galactosidase; lacZ fragment
   1196..1417    -  rep_origin     M13 ori (fragment) (sequence partly withheld): M13 bacteriophage origin of replication; arrow indicates direction of (+) strand synthesis
   1418..1438    -  misc_feature   MCS (fragment): pUC18/19 multiple cloning site
   1437..1455    -  promoter       lac UV5 promoter (fragment): E. coli lac promoter with an "up" mutation
   1470..1491    -  protein_bind   CAP binding site: CAP binding activates transcription in the presence of cAMP. E. coli catabolite activator protein
   1504..2586    -  CDS            lacI: lac repressor; lacI; The lac repressor binds to the lac operator to inhibit transcription in E. coli. This inhibition can be relieved by adding lactose or isopropyl-β-D-thiogalactopyranoside (IPTG).
   2587..2664    -  promoter       lacIq promoter: lacI (mutant); In the lacIq allele, a single base change in the promoter boosts expression of the lacI gene about 10-fold.
   2664..2682    -  misc_feature   MCS (fragment): pUC18/19 multiple cloning site
   2683..2913    -  rep_origin     f1 ori (fragment) (sequence partly withheld): f1 bacteriophage origin of replication; arrow indicates direction of (+) strand synthesis
   2914..3013    -  misc_feature   bom (fragment): basis of mobility region from pBR322
   3115..3150    -  CDS            rop (fragment): Rop protein, which maintains plasmids at low copy number; rop
   3245..3349    +  promoter       AmpR promoter: bla
   3350..4210    +  CDS            AmpR: β-lactamase; bla; confers resistance to ampicillin, carbenicillin, and related antibiotics
   4381..4969    +  rep_origin     ori: high-copy-number ColE1/pMB1/pBR322/pUC origin of replication
   5152..28      +  CDS            lacI (fragment) (across the origin): lac repressor; lacI; The lac repressor binds to the lac operator to inhibit transcription in E. coli. This inhibition can be relieved by adding lactose or isopropyl-β-D-thiogalactopyranoside (IPTG).
