[The description below was written by a language model from this plasmid's Addgene catalogue record and pLannotate feature annotations shown in this document.]
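Description:
pOP5GT is an empty bacterial expression backbone derived from pBAT4, designed for producing recombinant proteins in E. coli as fusions carrying an N-terminal 8His-GST tag that can be removed with TEV protease, together with a C-terminal Avi-tag. It is a roughly 5.2 kb, high-copy plasmid that replicates from a ColE1/pUC-type origin and is selected with ampicillin through the β-lactamase (AmpR) gene and its native promoter. Fragments of an f1/M13 phage origin, the pBR322 bom region, rop and lacZα are also annotated, but these appear to be partial remnants of the vector's lineage rather than functional modules.

The expression cassette starts with a T7 promoter immediately followed by a lac operator and the efficient ribosome binding site from T7 gene 10. The reading frame then runs through a polyhistidine tag, Schistosoma japonicum glutathione S-transferase and a TEV protease recognition site. Downstream lies the region where a gene of interest would be inserted, and a T7 terminator closes the unit. A full-length lacI gene driven by the lacIq promoter is carried on the plasmid, so repressor is supplied in cis and transcription stays off until IPTG is added in a host that provides T7 RNA polymerase.

The tags allow purification on immobilised-metal or glutathione resins, and TEV cleavage then releases the target. The Avi-tag is a substrate for BirA-mediated site-specific biotinylation. It is listed in the catalogue entry but not called in either feature table, and a short hit labelled SET1 falls in the region just before the terminator. The sequencing-derived and depositor sequence records give the same annotations and differ by only a few nucleotides in length and in their start coordinate.
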