Addgene plasmid #112611: pOP5GT
Purpose: (Empty Backbone) Used for expression of protein in E. coli as TEV cleavable N-terminual 8His and GST tag fusions and with C-terminal Avi-tag
Depositing lab: Marko Hyvönen. Depositing organization: University of Cambridge.
Backbone
  Vector backbone: pBAT4
  Vector type: Bacterial Expression
  Tag / fusion protein: 8His-GST (N terminal on backbone); Avi (C terminal on backbone)
Growth in bacteria
  Bacterial resistance: Ampicillin, 100 μg/mL
  Growth temperature: 37°C
  Growth strain: DH5alpha
  Copy number: High Copy
Gene/Insert
  Gene/Insert name: None
  Tag / fusion protein: 8His-GST (N terminal on backbone); Avi (C terminal on backbone)
Terms and licenses: Academic/Nonprofit Terms; Industry Terms: Not Available to Industry
How to cite: pOP5GT was a gift from Marko Hyvönen (Addgene plasmid # 112611 ; http://n2t.net/addgene:112611 ; RRID:Addgene_112611)
